>Addgene plasmid #122933 | pSV_228 | addgene full sequence | sequence record 240991 | Addgene NGS Result
GTTGGCCGATTCATTAATGCAGCTGGCACGACAGGTTTCCCGACTGGAAAGCGGGCAGTGAGCGCAACGC
AATTAATGTGAGTTAGCTCACTCATTAGGCACCCCAGGCTTTACACTTTATGCTTCCGGCTCGTATGTTG
TGTGGAATTGTGAGCGGATAACAATTTCACACAGGAAACAGCTATGACCATGATTACGCCAAGCTCGAAA
TTAACCCTCACTAAAGGGAACAAAAGCTGGTACCATCATAGAGAAATCATATGAAAAATCAAATACAACT
CTGGGCTTGGAGGAAGTCATTATAAGATCCGGTTACATGGGTGTTTGTATTGATAACATTCCCTCCCAAT
ATAGCTCTTACAATAATATGACTACATTCTCCAATTCAATTTGCTATGCAAGAAAGAATTTAAGCTCGGT
TCCCTTATACAGAGACTTGGAAATTCAACTCTCAAATATTGCATCTTCCAGCTCCAAAACCCAATCAAGC
GTTGTCTTGAACATTTTGAAGTTAGCCCAATTAACTTCGGTTAATGTTATACATCCATATGTCTTGATGG
CAACTGTAATCCTAACAATCCTAATGTTTCTATTTATTCTGTATGTAACTGTCCCTAAGTTACCATTCAA
ACTAGCGGTTAATAAATTTCTACTGTTGCTAAGTTCAACTATAGTTTTGACATGGGGTATTGGTGCGATG
TGGACTCATGTAGGGATAAATGCAAGTTACAGATTGGTTCCATCATCAAGTATGAATATAATCACTGTCA
AGAAGGGCAAGAAGGCAGCAGTAATGGCTTGGTTTAGCTTTGCATTCCTCCTTTTAGACAGTGTGGTTTT
ATGGTTAATATTTTTAAGGGATAGGAAAAGCTTGAAAGATGAAATTGATAATGTTCCATGTGCCCAAAAT
AGGTACAATAACTACTCTTCGGATTCATCTACATTGCATTCCAAAGTTTAGCTCGAGGGTCAGATTCATT
ATCTACAAAGACTGTAAAAAGAAAGTGGAATATTCATTCATATCATATTTTTTCTATTAACTGCCTGGTT
TCTTTTAAATTTTTTATTGGTTGTCGACTTGAACGGAGTGACAATATATATATATATATATTTAATAATG
ACATCATTATCTGTAAATCTGATTCTTAATGCTATTCTAGTTATGTAAGAGTGGTCCCCTAGGATATTGA
AGTATCCCTATCAGTGATAGAGAAGTCCCTATCAGTGATAGAGAATCCCTATCAGTGATAGAGATGCGTC
CTCGTCTTCACCGGTCGCGTTCCTGAAACGCAGATGTGCCTTCCCTATCAGTGATAGAGAAACAATAAAG
ATTCTACAATACTAGCTTTTATGGTTATGAAGAGGAAAAATTGGCAGTAACCTGGCCCCACAAACCTTCA
AATTAACGAATCAAATTAACAACCATAGGATGATAATGCGATTAGTTTTTTAGCCTTATTTCTGGGGTAA
TTAATCAGCGAAGCGATGATTTTTGATCTATTAACAGATATATAAATGGAAAAGCTGCAGATCTTGCGAG
AAATCGTATTTAGTAGTGTATTCAGTTGATAATTAGTACTAATTTTTTATTGCATTTTGCCTTTTTTAGC
TTTTTGTGTTACTTCTAGTATCCGTAAAAACAATCAAATAAATAGCACTGTAAAACATGCCTCCAAAGAA
GCAAGTCGAAGAAAAAAAGGTCTTATTGGGTCGTCCAGGAAACAATTTAAAAGCCGGTATTGTCGGTTTG
GCCAATGTTGGTAAGTCTACCTTTTTCCAAGCCATCACTAGATGTCCATTGGGTAACCCAGCTAACTATC
CATTCGCTACCATTGATCCAGAAGAAGCCCGTGTTATTGTCCCATCTCCAAGATTTGATAAGTTGTGTGA
AATCTACAAGAAGACAGCTTCGGAAGTTCCAGCTCATTTGGATCCGACCGTTTACGATATTGCTGGTTTG
ACTAAGGGTGCCTCTGCTGGTGAAGGTTTGGGTAATGCTTTCTTGTCTCACATCAGATCAGTCGATTCTA
TCTACGAATTCTGTACAAATAGGGCCGCATCATGTAATTAGTTATGTCACGCTTACATTCACGCCCTCCC
CCCACATCCGCTCTAACCGAAAAGGAAGGAGTTAGACAACCTGAAGTCTAGGTCCCTATTTATTTTCTTA
TAGTTATGTTAGTATTAAGAACGTTATTTATATTTCAAATTTTTCTTTTTTTTCTGTACGGACGCGTGTA
CGCATCTAGCTAGAGCGGCCGCCACCGCGGTGGAGCTCCAATTCGCCCTATAGTGAGTCGTATTACAATT
CACTGGCCGTCGTTTTACAACGTCGTGACTGGGAAAACCCTGGCGTTACCCAACTTAATCGCCTTGCAGC
ACATCCCCCTTTCGCCAGCTGGCGTAATAGCGAAGAGGCCCGCACCGATCGCCCTTCCCAACAGTTGCGC
AGCCTGAATGGCGAATGG
[124 nt withheld, positions 2469-2592]
C
[91 nt withheld, positions 2594-2684]
A
[49 nt withheld, positions 2686-2734]
CCTTTGACGTTGGAGTCCACGTTCTTT
[37 nt withheld, positions 2762-2798]
ACCCTATCTCGGTCTATTCTTTTGATTTATAAGGGATTTTGCCGATTTCGGCCTATTGGTTAAAAAATGA
GCTGATTTAACAAAAATTTAACGCGAATTTTAACAAAATATTAACGCTTACAATTTCCTGATGCGGTATT
TTCTCCTTACGCATCTGTGCGGTATTTCACACCGCATAGGGTAATAACTGATATAATTAAATTGAAGCTC
TAATTTGTGAGTTTAGTATACATGCATTTACTTATAATACAGTTTTTTAGTTTTGCTGGCCGCATCTTCT
CAAATATGCTTCCCAGCCTGCTTTTCTGTAACGTTCACCCTCTACCTTAGCATCCCTTCCCTTTGCAAAT
AGTCCTCTTCCAACAATAATAATGTCAGATCCTGTAGAGACCACATCATCCACGGTTCTATACTGTTGAC
CCAATGCGTCTCCCTTGTCATCTAAACCCACACCGGGTGTCATAATCAACCAATCGTAACCTTCATCTCT
TCCACCCATGTCTCTTTGAGCAATAAAGCCGATAACAAAATCTTTGTCGCTCTTCGCAATGTCAACAGTA
CCCTTAGTATATTCTCCAGTAGATAGGGAGCCCTTGCATGACAATTCTGCTAACATCAAAAGGCCTCTAG
GTTCCTTTGTTACTTCTTCTGCCGCCTGCTTCAAACCGCTAACAATACCTGGGCCCACCACACCGTGTGC
ATTCGTAATGTCTGCCCATTCTGCTATTCTGTATACACCCGCAGAGTACTGCAATTTGACTGTATTACCA
ATGTCAGCAAATTTTCTGTCTTCGAAGAGTAAAAAATTGTACTTGGCGGATAATGCCTTTAGCGGCTTAA
CTGTGCCCTCCATGGAAAAATCAGTCAAGATATCCACATGTGTTTTTAGTAAACAAATTTTGGGACCTAA
TGCTTCAACTAACTCCAGTAATTCCTTGGTGGTACGAACATCCAATGAAGCACACAAGTTTGTTTGCTTT
TCGTGCATGATATTAAATAGCTTGGCAGCAACAGGACTAGGATGAGTAGCAGCACGTTCCTTATATGTAG
CTTTCGACATGATTTATCTTCGTTTCCTGCAGGTTTTTGTTCTGTGCAGTTGGGTTAAGAATACTGGGCA
ATTTCATGTTTCTTCAACACTACATATGCGTATATATACCAATCTAAGTCTGTGCTCCTTCCTTCGTTCT
TCCTTCTGTTCGGAGATTACCGAATCAAAAAAATTTCAAGGAAACCGAAATCAAAAAAAAGAATAAAAAA
AAAATGATGAATTGAAAAGGTGGTATGGTGCACTCTCAGTACAATCTGCTCTGATGCCGCATAGTTAAGC
CAGCCCCGACACCCGCCAACACCCGCTGACGCGCCCTGACGGGCTTGTCTGCTCCCGGCATCCGCTTACA
GACAAGCTGTGACCGTCTCCGGGAGCTGCATGTGTCAGAGGTTTTCACCGTCATCACCGAAACGCGCGAG
ACGAAAGGGCCTCGTGATACGCCTATTTTTATAGGTTAATGTCATGATAATAATGGTTTCTTAGACGTCA
GGTGGCACTTTTCGGGGAAATGTGCGCGGAACCCCTATTTGTTTATTTTTCTAAATACATTCAAATATGT
ATCCGCTCATGAGACAATAACCCTGATAAATGCTTCAATAATATTGAAAAAGGAAGAGTATGAGTATTCA
ACATTTCCGTGTCGCCCTTATTCCCTTTTTTGCGGCATTTTGCCTTCCTGTTTTTGCTCACCCAGAAACG
CTGGTGAAAGTAAAAGATGCTGAAGATCAGTTGGGTGCACGAGTGGGTTACATCGAACTGGATCTCAACA
GCGGTAAGATCCTTGAGAGTTTTCGCCCCGAAGAACGTTTTCCAATGATGAGCACTTTTAAAGTTCTGCT
ATGTGGCGCGGTATTATCCCGTATTGACGCCGGGCAAGAGCAACTCGGTCGCCGCATACACTATTCTCAG
AATGACTTGGTTGAGTACTCACCAGTCACAGAAAAGCATCTTACGGATGGCATGACAGTAAGAGAATTAT
GCAGTGCTGCCATAACCATGAGTGATAACACTGCGGCCAACTTACTTCTGACAACGATCGGAGGACCGAA
GGAGCTAACCGCTTTTTTGCACAACATGGGGGATCATGTAACTCGCCTTGATCGTTGGGAACCGGAGCTG
AATGAAGCCATACCAAACGACGAGCGTGACACCACGATGCCTGTAGCAATGGCAACAACGTTGCGCAAAC
TATTAACTGGCGAACTACTTACTCTAGCTTCCCGGCAACAATTAATAGACTGGATGGAGGCGGATAAAGT
TGCAGGACCACTTCTGCGCTCGGCCCTTCCGGCTGGCTGGTTTATTGCTGATAAATCTGGAGCCGGTGAG
CGTGGGTCTCGCGGTATCATTGCAGCACTGGGGCCAGATGGTAAGCCCTCCCGTATCGTAGTTATCTACA
CGACGGGGAGTCAGGCAACTATGGATGAACGAAATAGACAGATCGCTGAGATAGGTGCCTCACTGATTAA
GCATTGGTAACTGTCAGACCAAGTTTACTCATATATACTTTAGATTGATTTAAAACTTCATTTTTAATTT
AAAAGGATCTAGGTGAAGATCCTTTTTGATAATCTCATGACCAAAATCCCTTAACGTGAGTTTTCGTTCC
ACTGAGCGTCAGACCCCGTAGAAAAGATCAAAGGATCTTCTTGAGATCCTTTTTTTCTGCGCGTAATCTG
CTGCTTGCAAACAAAAAAACCACCGCTACCAGCGGTGGTTTGTTTGCCGGATCAAGAGCTACCAACTCTT
TTTCCGAAGGTAACTGGCTTCAGCAGAGCGCAGATACCAAATACTGTTCTTCTAGTGTAGCCGTAGTTAG
GCCACCACTTCAAGAACTCTGTAGCACCGCCTACATACCTCGCTCTGCTAATCCTGTTACCAGTGGCTGC
TGCCAGTGGCGATAAGTCGTGTCTTACCGGGTTGGACTCAAGACGATAGTTACCGGATAAGGCGCAGCGG
TCGGGCTGAACGGGGGGTTCGTGCACACAGCCCAGCTTGGAGCGAACGACCTACACCGAACTGAGATACC
TACAGCGTGAGCTATGAGAAAGCGCCACGCTTCCCGAAGGGAGAAAGGCGGACAGGTATCCGGTAAGCGG
CAGGGTCGGAACAGGAGAGCGCACGAGGGAGCTTCCAGGGGGAAACGCCTGGTATCTTTATAGTCCTGTC
GGGTTTCGCCACCTCTGACTTGAGCGTCGATTTTTGTGATGCTCGTCAGGGGGGCGGAGCCTATGGAAAA
ACGCCAGCAACGCGGCCTTTTTACGGTTCCTGGCCTTTTGCTGGCCTTTTGCTCACATGTTCTTTCCTGC
GTTATCCCCTGATTCTGTGGATAACCGTATTACCGCCTTTGAGTGAGCTGATACCGCTCGCCGCAGCCGA
ACGACCGAGCGCAGCGAGTCAGTGAGCGAGGAAGCGGAAGAGCGCCCAATACGCAAACCGCCTCTCCCCG
CGC
Features (pLannotate 1.2.2; 26 found; start..end, strand, type, name):
     74..95      +  protein_bind   CAP binding site: CAP binding activates transcription in the presence of cAMP. E. coli catabolite activator protein
    110..140     +  promoter       lac promoter: promoter for the E. coli lac operon
    148..164     +  protein_bind   lac operator: The lac repressor binds to the lac operator to inhibit transcription in E. coli. This inhibition can be relieved by adding lactose or isopropyl-β-D-thiogalactopyranoside (IPTG). lac repressor encoded by lacI
    209..227     +  promoter       T3 promoter: promoter for bacteriophage T3 RNA polymerase
    242..958     +  CDS            FIG1 (fragment): FIG1_YEAST - Experimental evidence at protein level: Swiss-Prot protein existence level 1. Required for efficient mating. From Saccharomyces cerevisiae (strain ATCC 204508 / S288c) (Baker's yeast).
   1092..1109    +  promoter       LEU2 promoter (fragment): S. cerevisiae LEU2
   1194..1213    +  promoter       PLtetO-1 promoter (fragment): modified phage lambda PL promoter with tet operator sites (Lutz and Bujard, 1997)
   1216..1235    +  promoter       tight TRE promoter (fragment): Tet-responsive promoter PTight, consisting of seven tet operator sequences followed by the minimal CMV promoter
   1236..1254    +  protein_bind   tet operator: tetO; bacterial operator O2 for the tetR and tetA genes tetracycline repressor TetR
   1255..1301    +  protein_bind   UAS (fragment): upstream activating sequence mediating Gal4-dependent induction Gal4
   1302..1322    +  protein_bind   tetracycline response element (fragment): contains seven copies of the tetracycline operator tetO tetracycline repressor TetR
   1667..2038    +  CDS            OLA1 (fragment): OLA1_YEAST - Experimental evidence at protein level: Swiss-Prot protein existence level 1. Hydrolyzes ATP, and can also hydrolyze GTP with lower efficiency. Has lower affinity for GTP. From Saccharomyces cerevisiae (strain ATCC 204508 / S288c) (Baker's yeast).
   2060..2245    +  terminator     CYC1 terminator (fragment): S. cerevisiae CYC1; transcription terminator for CYC1
   2250..2278    -  misc_feature   MCS (fragment): pBluescript multiple cloning site
   2287..2305    -  promoter       T7 promoter: promoter for bacteriophage T7 RNA polymerase
   2308..2465    +  CDS            lacZα (fragment): LacZα fragment of β-galactosidase; lacZ fragment
   2469..2897    +  rep_origin     f1 ori (sequence partly withheld): f1 bacteriophage origin of replication; arrow indicates direction of (+) strand synthesis
   2925..2976    -  misc_feature   bom (fragment): basis of mobility region from pBR322
   3055..3858    -  CDS            URA3: orotidine-5'-phosphate decarboxylase, required for uracil biosynthesis; S. cerevisiae URA3; yeast auxotrophic marker, counterselectable with 5-fluoroorotic acid (5-FOA)
   3859..4074    -  promoter       URA3 promoter: S. cerevisiae URA3
   4082..4131    -  misc_feature   bom (fragment): basis of mobility region from pBR322
   4233..4268    -  CDS            rop (fragment): Rop protein, which maintains plasmids at low copy number; rop
   4363..4467    +  promoter       AmpR promoter: bla
   4468..5328    +  CDS            AmpR: β-lactamase; bla; confers resistance to ampicillin, carbenicillin, and related antibiotics
   5499..6087    +  rep_origin     ori: high-copy-number ColE1/pMB1/pBR322/pUC origin of replication
   6270..61      +  CDS            lacI (fragment) (across the origin): lac repressor; lacI; The lac repressor binds to the lac operator to inhibit transcription in E. coli. This inhibition can be relieved by adding lactose or isopropyl-β-D-thiogalactopyranoside (IPTG).
