[The description below was written by a language model from this plasmid's Addgene catalogue record and pLannotate feature annotations shown in this document.]
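Description:
pSV_228 is a yeast expression plasmid built on pRS306, an integrating shuttle vector. The feature table shows no yeast replication origin or centromere, which is consistent with that backbone type. In E. coli it is maintained at high copy through a ColE1/pUC-type origin and selected with ampicillin (AmpR, β-lactamase). An f1 origin and pBluescript-derived remnants (lac promoter/operator, lacZα fragment, T3 and T7 promoters) are also present. In S. cerevisiae, selection relies on the URA3 auxotrophic marker with its own promoter, which can be counterselected with 5-FOA.

The insert, cloned between KpnI and NotI, is laid out in the depositor's comment as a FIG1 segment, a GAL7 terminator, the [tetO2]4inPgal1 promoter, the YBR025C 5′UTR and marked coding sequence, and a terminator. The feature table agrees with this: it shows a FIG1 fragment, then tet operator hits interleaved with a Gal4 UAS fragment, an OLA1 (YBR025C) fragment, and a CYC1 terminator fragment. The promoter is a GAL1 promoter carrying embedded tet operators, so transcription can be placed under tet-system control. The FIG1 fragment may act as homology for chromosomal targeting and the GAL7 terminator as insulation from upstream transcription, but the record states neither role.

The "marked" gene carries four silent substitutions within bp 52–63, presumably so that its transcript can be told apart from the endogenous mRNA. The annotated OLA1 match covers only part of the gene, and the sequenced record (6,301 nt) is shorter than the sum of the listed backbone and insert sizes. The stated purpose is expression of the marked mRNA under substitutional promoters, and the associated publication concerns multiplexed gene control and mRNA turnover.
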