Addgene plasmid #122933: pSV_228
Purpose: Expression of the marked mRNA under the control of substitutional promoters.
Depositing lab: Attila Becskei. Depositing organization: University of Basel. Publication: Multiplexed gene control reveals rapid mRNA turnover. Baudrimont A, Voegeli S, Viloria EC, Stritt F, Lenon M, Wada T, Jaquet V, Becskei A. Sci Adv. 2017 Jul 12;3(7):e1700006. doi: 10.1126/sciadv.1700006. eCollection 2017 Jul. PubMed 28706991.
Backbone
  Vector backbone: pRS306
  Backbone manufacturer: ATCC
  Backbone size w/o insert (bp): 4807
  Vector type: Yeast Expression
  Selectable markers: URA3
Growth in bacteria
  Bacterial resistance: Ampicillin, 100 μg/mL
  Growth temperature: 37°C
  Growth strain: DH5alpha
  Copy number: High Copy
Gene/Insert
  Gene/Insert name: YBR025C (Marked)
  Species: S. cerevisiae (budding yeast)
  Insert size (bp): 2010
  Mutation: YBR025C: bp 52-63 GGTAATAACTTG to GGAAACAATTTA
  Promoter: [tetO2]4inPgal1
  Cloning method: Restriction Enzyme; 5′ cloning site KpnI (not destroyed); 3′ cloning site NotI (not destroyed)
Terms and licenses: Academic/Nonprofit Terms; Industry Terms: Not Available to Industry
Depositor comments: pRS306KpnI-Fig1-XhoI-Tgal7-AvrII-[tetO2]4inPgal1-BglII-5'UTR_YBR025C_4silmut_RS_BamHI-EcoRI-Ter-NotI
How to cite: pSV_228 was a gift from Attila Becskei (Addgene plasmid # 122933 ; http://n2t.net/addgene:122933 ; RRID:Addgene_122933)
